Addgene plasmid #12034: pAG176 SLC23A2 3'UTR mut
Depositing lab: David Bartel. Depositing organization: Whitehead Institute for Biomedical Research. Publication: The widespread impact of mammalian MicroRNAs on mRNA repression and evolution. Farh KK, Grimson A, Jan C, Lewis BP, Johnston WK, Lim LP, Burge CB, Bartel DP. Science. 2005 Dec 16. 310(5755):1817-21. 10.1126/science.1121158 PubMed 16308420.
Backbone
  Vector backbone: pIS2
  Backbone manufacturer: pIS2 derived from pRL-SV40 (Promega)
  Backbone size w/o insert (bp): 3700
  Vector type: Mammalian Expression, Luciferase
Growth in bacteria
  Bacterial resistance: Ampicillin, 100 μg/mL
  Growth temperature: 37°C
  Growth strain: DH5alpha
  Copy number: High Copy
Gene/Insert
  Gene/Insert name: N9 3'UTR mut (alt name: SLC23A2)
  Species: H. sapiens (human)
  Insert size (bp): 780
  Mutation: Mutations in microRNA recognition sites (seed matches): 1915-1920 and 2346-2351.
  GenBank ID: NM_005116
  Entrez Gene: SLC23A2 (a.k.a. RP1-237C24.1, NBTL1, SLC23A1, SVCT2, YSPL2)
  Cloning method: Restriction Enzyme; 5′ cloning site SacI (not destroyed); 3′ cloning site SpeI (not destroyed)
  Sequencing primers: 5′ EBV rev primer (GTGGTTTGTCCAAACTCATC)
Terms and licenses: Academic/Nonprofit Terms; Industry Terms: Not Available to Industry
Depositor comments: SLC23A2 3'UTR mutant in renilla luciferase reporter plasmid.
How to cite: pAG176 SLC23A2 3'UTR mut was a gift from David Bartel (Addgene plasmid # 12034 ; http://n2t.net/addgene:12034 ; RRID:Addgene_12034)
