[The description below was written by a language model from this plasmid's Addgene catalogue record and pLannotate feature annotations shown in this document.]
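Description:
pAG176 SLC23A2 3'UTR mut is a mammalian Renilla luciferase reporter plasmid built on pIS2, a derivative of the commercial pRL-SV40 vector. It is used to test microRNA-mediated regulation through a 3' untranslated region. It is propagated in E. coli as a high-copy plasmid through a ColE1/pUC-type origin and is selected with ampicillin through the β-lactamase gene and its native promoter. The depositor's full sequence is about 4.5 kb, which matches a roughly 3.7 kb backbone plus a 780 bp insert.

The reporter unit is driven by the SV40 enhancer and early promoter, followed by a chimeric β-globin/immunoglobulin intron that promotes efficient processing of the transcript. A T7 promoter sits just upstream of the Renilla luciferase coding sequence and would allow in vitro transcription. A fragment of the human SLC23A2 (SVCT2) 3'UTR is cloned between SacI and SpeI sites. The feature table does not annotate it, but it presumably fills the unannotated interval between the luciferase gene and the SV40 polyadenylation signal. The SV40 poly(A) signal and an adjacent short large T antigen fragment are annotated on the reverse strand.

In this version, two microRNA recognition sites (seed matches) in the UTR have been mutated. It therefore serves as the control for a wild-type UTR reporter: if luciferase output is repressed with the intact UTR but not with this mutant, the repression can be attributed to those seed sites. The record does not state which microRNA targets them. The associated study examined the impact of mammalian microRNAs on mRNA repression and evolution.
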