Features (pLannotate 1.2.2; 9 found; start..end, strand, type, name):
     62..419     +  promoter       SV40 promoter: SV40 enhancer and early promoter
    489..621     +  intron         chimeric intron: chimera between introns from human β-globin and immunoglobulin heavy chain genes
    666..684     +  promoter       T7 promoter: promoter for bacteriophage T7 RNA polymerase
    694..1629    +  CDS            Rluc: luciferase from the anthozoan coelenterate Renilla reniformis (sea pansy)
   2456..2577    -  polyA_signal   SV40 poly(A) signal: SV40 polyadenylation signal
   2600..2668    -  CDS            large T antigen (fragment): large T antigen from SV40 (simian virus 40)
   2710..2814    +  promoter       AmpR promoter: bla
   2815..3675    +  CDS            AmpR: β-lactamase; bla; confers resistance to ampicillin, carbenicillin, and related antibiotics
   3846..4434    +  rep_origin     ori: high-copy-number ColE1/pMB1/pBR322/pUC origin of replication
>Addgene plasmid #12034 | pAG176 SLC23A2 3'UTR mut | depositor full sequence | sequence record 7192 | Author sequence
AGATCTGCGCAGCACCATGGCCTGAAATAACCTCTGAAAGAGGAACTTGGTTAGGTACCTTCTGAGGCGG
AAAGAACCAGCTGTGGAATGTGTGTCAGTTAGGGTGTGGAAAGTCCCCAGGCTCCCCAGCAGGCAGAAGT
ATGCAAAGCATGCATCTCAATTAGTCAGCAACCAGGTGTGGAAAGTCCCCAGGCTCCCCAGCAGGCAGAA
GTATGCAAAGCATGCATCTCAATTAGTCAGCAACCATAGTCCCGCCCCTAACTCCGCCCATCCCGCCCCT
AACTCCGCCCAGTTCCGCCCATTCTCCGCCCCATGGCTGACTAATTTTTTTTATTTATGCAGAGGCCGAG
GCCGCCTCGGCCTCTGAGCTATTCCAGAAGTAGTGAGGAGGCTTTTTTGGAGGCCTAGGCTTTTGCAAAA
AGCTTGATTCTTCTGACACAACAGTCTCGAACTTAAGCTGCAGAAGTTGGTCGTGAGGCACTGGGCAGGT
AAGTATCAAGGTTACAAGACAGGTTTAAGGAGACCAATAGAAACTGGGCTTGTCGAGACAGAGAAGACTC
TTGCGTTTCTGATAGGCACCTATTGGTCTTACTGACATCCACTTTGCCTTTCTCTCCACAGGTGTCCACT
CCCAGTTCAATTACAGCTCTTAAGGCTAGAGTACTTAATACGACTCACTATAGGCTAGCCACCATGACTT
CGAAAGTTTATGATCCAGAACAAAGGAAACGGATGATAACTGGTCCGCAGTGGTGGGCCAGATGTAAACA
AATGAATGTTCTTGATTCATTTATTAATTATTATGATTCAGAAAAACATGCAGAAAATGCTGTTATTTTT
TTACATGGTAACGCGGCCTCTTCTTATTTATGGCGACATGTTGTGCCACATATTGAGCCAGTAGCGCGGT
GTATTATACCAGACCTTATTGGTATGGGCAAATCAGGCAAATCTGGTAATGGTTCTTATAGGTTACTTGA
TCATTACAAATATCTTACTGCATGGTTTGAACTTCTTAATTTACCAAAGAAGATCATTTTTGTCGGCCAT
GATTGGGGTGCTTGTTTGGCATTTCATTATAGCTATGAGCATCAAGATAAGATCAAAGCAATAGTTCACG
CTGAAAGTGTAGTAGATGTGATTGAATCATGGGATGAATGGCCTGATATTGAAGAAGATATTGCGTTGAT
CAAATCTGAAGAAGGAGAAAAAATGGTTTTGGAGAATAACTTCTTCGTGGAAACCATGTTGCCATCAAAA
ATCATGAGAAAGTTAGAACCAGAAGAATTTGCAGCATATCTTGAACCATTCAAAGAGAAAGGTGAAGTTC
GTCGTCCAACATTATCATGGCCTCGTGAAATCCCGTTAGTAAAAGGTGGTAAACCTGACGTTGTACAAAT
TGTTAGGAATTATAATGCTTATCTACGTGCAAGTGATGATTTACCAAAAATGTTTATTGAATCGGACCCA
GGATTCTTTTCCAATGCTATTGTTGAAGGTGCCAAGAAGTTTCCTAATACTGAATTTGTCAAAGTAAAAG
GTCTTCATTTTTCGCAAGAAGATGCACCTGATGAAATGGGAAAATATATCAAATCGTTCGTTGAGCGAGT
TCTCAAAAATGAACAATAATTCTAGGAGCTCAGTTTTCCAGGGAGGGAATGATATAATTTTCATGACAAT
GTCATGTGATGATAGAATTTCTCCATTGATGAATCTCTAGTATGTGTGTATACTTTATTTACCCATACGT
ATATTTTATGACCATGAGCTAAGTTGTTATTTCTTTCATTCATATCCCTGCTGAAATATTGGTACTAGCA
ACTTAAAGTTGGCAAGTCTCATCTTCAGTAATACGGATGCCATGGGAGTGGCCAGGCCAGATTGAAGGTG
AATATGGAGCAGTAGCAGAAGCCTCTGACCAGAACCCATCTGGCCAGAGAAGCAGCAGCATCCTGGGGGA
TGGCCGTGCATGGGGTGTACACTCGCTATAGGCATAGGCCCGGCATGGCTGTCGCTGGACGCCAGCTGTG
CACACCCAGCCACACCTGCTGCACGCCGCGTTAGTGTGCGGCTCCGGGCCTGAGCATTCGCAAAGCTCGC
TTCTCCAGGGAGCCTCCTCTTGGCTTTGGAAAAGAGCCCAGGGACTTAACGTGCTGCCTGTTGTACTCTG
TCCCCTCATGACTTTTTAGACACAGGGACTAGGACATCGACCACCCTCTGCCCCTCCTGCAGTCAGAACC
CGAGTAGTGCAAGAACGGCCACCCGGTTTTGCCAGCGTTCAGCGTCTGCCCATGGACCCATAAGGCACAT
TAGCGTTGGGGGTCTCTTTTCAGCAGCCTCACAGACTGACCCGTCCTTTCTGGTTGGTGTTGACTGTGTT
TCAGCATCACTCTACCCTCCCATGTCCTTAGCATTGCTACTAGTGTTCTAGAGCGGCCGCTTCGAGCAGA
CATGATAAGATACATTGATGAGTTTGGACAAACCACAACTAGAATGCAGTGAAAAAAATGCTTTATTTGT
GAAATTTGTGATGCTATTGCTTTATTTGTAACCATTATAAGCTGCAATAAACAAGTTAACAACAACAATT
GCATTCATTTTATGTTTCAGGTTCAGGGGGAGGTGTGGGAGGTTTTTTAAAGCAAGTAAAACCTCTACAA
ATGTGGTAAAATCGATAAGGATCCAGGTGGCACTTTTCGGGGAAATGTGCGCGGAACCCCTATTTGTTTA
TTTTTCTAAATACATTCAAATATGTATCCGCTCATGAGACAATAACCCTGATAAATGCTTCAATAATATT
GAAAAAGGAAGAGTATGAGTATTCAACATTTCCGTGTCGCCCTTATTCCCTTTTTTGCGGCATTTTGCCT
TCCTGTTTTTGCTCACCCAGAAACGCTGGTGAAAGTAAAAGATGCTGAAGATCAGTTGGGTGCACGAGTG
GGTTACATCGAACTGGATCTCAACAGCGGTAAGATCCTTGAGAGTTTTCGCCCCGAAGAACGTTTTCCAA
TGATGAGCACTTTTAAAGTTCTGCTATGTGGCGCGGTATTATCCCGTATTGACGCCGGGCAAGAGCAACT
CGGTCGCCGCATACACTATTCTCAGAATGACTTGGTTGAGTACTCACCAGTCACAGAAAAGCATCTTACG
GATGGCATGACAGTAAGAGAATTATGCAGTGCTGCCATAACCATGAGTGATAACACTGCGGCCAACTTAC
TTCTGACAACGATCGGAGGACCGAAGGAGCTAACCGCTTTTTTGCACAACATGGGGGATCATGTAACTCG
CCTTGATCGTTGGGAACCGGAGCTGAATGAAGCCATACCAAACGACGAGCGTGACACCACGATGCCTGTA
GCAATGGCAACAACGTTGCGCAAACTATTAACTGGCGAACTACTTACTCTAGCTTCCCGGCAACAATTAA
TAGACTGGATGGAGGCGGATAAAGTTGCAGGACCACTTCTGCGCTCGGCCCTTCCGGCTGGCTGGTTTAT
TGCTGATAAATCTGGAGCCGGTGAGCGTGGGTCTCGCGGTATCATTGCAGCACTGGGGCCAGATGGTAAG
CCCTCCCGTATCGTAGTTATCTACACGACGGGGAGTCAGGCAACTATGGATGAACGAAATAGACAGATCG
CTGAGATAGGTGCCTCACTGATTAAGCATTGGTAACTGTCAGACCAAGTTTACTCATATATACTTTAGAT
TGATTTAAAACTTCATTTTTAATTTAAAAGGATCTAGGTGAAGATCCTTTTTGATAATCTCATGACCAAA
ATCCCTTAACGTGAGTTTTCGTTCCACTGAGCGTCAGACCCCGTAGAAAAGATCAAAGGATCTTCTTGAG
ATCCTTTTTTTCTGCGCGTAATCTGCTGCTTGCAAACAAAAAAACCACCGCTACCAGCGGTGGTTTGTTT
GCCGGATCAAGAGCTACCAACTCTTTTTCCGAAGGTAACTGGCTTCAGCAGAGCGCAGATACCAAATACT
GTTCTTCTAGTGTAGCCGTAGTTAGGCCACCACTTCAAGAACTCTGTAGCACCGCCTACATACCTCGCTC
TGCTAATCCTGTTACCAGTGGCTGCTGCCAGTGGCGATAAGTCGTGTCTTACCGGGTTGGACTCAAGACG
ATAGTTACCGGATAAGGCGCAGCGGTCGGGCTGAACGGGGGGTTCGTGCACACAGCCCAGCTTGGAGCGA
ACGACCTACACCGAACTGAGATACCTACAGCGTGAGCTATGAGAAAGCGCCACGCTTCCCGAAGGGAGAA
AGGCGGACAGGTATCCGGTAAGCGGCAGGGTCGGAACAGGAGAGCGCACGAGGGAGCTTCCAGGGGGAAA
CGCCTGGTATCTTTATAGTCCTGTCGGGTTTCGCCACCTCTGACTTGAGCGTCGATTTTTGTGATGCTCG
TCAGGGGGGCGGAGCCTATGGAAAAACGCCAGCAACGCGGCCTTTTTACGGTTCCTGGCCTTTTGCTGGC
CTTTTGCTCACATGGCTCGAC
