>Addgene plasmid #12034 | pAG176 SLC23A2 3'UTR mut | addgene partial sequence | sequence record 18627 | 12034 with EBV-rev
CTGCTCGAGCGGCCGCTCTAGAACAACTAGTAGCAATGCTAAGGACATGGGAGGGTAGAGTGATGCTGAA
ACACAGTCAACACCAACCAGAAAGGACGGGTCAGTCTGTGAGGCTGCTGAAAAGAGACCCCCAACGCTAA
TGTGCCTTATGGGTCCATGGGCAGACGCTGAACGCTGGCAAAACCGGGTGGCCGTTCTTGCACTACTCGG
GTTCTGACTGCAGGAGGGGCAGAGGGTGGTCGATGTCCTAGTCCCTGTGTCTAAAAAGTCATGAGGGGAC
AGAGTACAACAGGCAGCACGTTAAGTCCCTGGGCTCTTTTCCAAAGCCAAGAGGAGGCTCCCTGGAGAAG
CGAGCTTTGCGAATGCTCAGGCCCGGAGCCGCACACTAACGCGGCGTGCAGCAGGTGTGGCTGGGTGTGC
ACAGCTGGCGTCCAGCGACAGCCATGCCGGGCCTATGCCTATAGCGAGTGTACACCCCATGCACGGCCAT
CCCCCAGGATGCTGCTGCTTCTCTGGCCAGATGGGTTCTGGTCAGAGGCTTCTGCTACTGCTCCATATTC
ACCTTCAATCTGGCCTGGCCACTCCCATGGCATCCGTATTACTGAAGATGAGACTTGCCAACTTTAAGTT
GCTAGTACCAATA
